Addgene plasmid #240131: Gab2-TurboID-MSCV-IRES-GFP
Purpose: Expresses Gab2-TurboID fusion in mammalian cells
Depositing lab: Timothy Ley. Depositing organization: Washington University in Saint Louis. Publication: Overexpression of the signaling-coordinator GAB2 can play an important role in Acute Myeloid Leukemia progression. Kramer MH, Richardson SN, Li Y, Yin T, Helton NM, George DR, Cai M, Ramakrishnan SM, Katerndahl CD, Miller CA, Ley TJ. J Clin Invest. 2025 Aug 7:e195929. doi: 10.1172/JCI195929. PubMed 40773291.
Backbone
  Vector backbone: MSCV
  Backbone size w/o insert (bp): 6437
  Total vector size (bp): 9442
  Vector type: Mammalian Expression, Retroviral
Growth in bacteria
  Bacterial resistance: Ampicillin, 100 μg/mL
  Growth temperature: 37°C
  Growth strain: NEB Stable
  Copy number: High Copy
Gene/Insert
  Gene/Insert name: Gab2
  Species: M. musculus (mouse)
  Insert size (bp): 2001
  Entrez Gene: Gab2 (a.k.a. D130058I17Rik, p97)
  Tag / fusion protein: IRES-GFP (C terminal on insert); TurboID (C terminal on insert)
Terms and licenses: Academic/Nonprofit Terms; Industry Terms: Not Available to Industry
How to cite: Gab2-TurboID-MSCV-IRES-GFP was a gift from Timothy Ley (Addgene plasmid # 240131 ; http://n2t.net/addgene:240131 ; RRID:Addgene_240131)
