[The description below was written by a language model from this plasmid's Addgene catalogue record and pLannotate feature annotations shown in this document.]
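Description:
Gab2-TurboID-MSCV-IRES-GFP is a 9.4 kb gammaretroviral expression plasmid built on the MSCV (murine stem cell virus) backbone, designed to deliver a mouse Gab2–TurboID fusion into mammalian cells. In bacteria it is maintained through a high-copy ColE1/pUC-type origin and selected with ampicillin via the β-lactamase gene. The plasmid backbone also carries several nonfunctional remnants of earlier cloning vectors: fragments of rop, bom, lacZα, TcR and lacI, plus lac promoter/operator elements.

The retroviral cassette is bounded by the 5' and 3' long terminal repeats of murine embryonic stem cell virus. The 5' LTR serves as the promoter for the payload; no separate internal promoter is annotated. Downstream of it lie the MESV Ψ packaging signal and a truncated gag segment lacking its start codon, which together promote encapsidation of the genomic RNA when gag-pol and env are supplied in trans by packaging cells. The coding payload is full-length mouse Gab2, an adapter protein that acts downstream of cytokine, antigen and growth factor receptors. It is followed, after a short unannotated gap, by TurboID at its C-terminal end. TurboID is an engineered, highly active E. coli biotin ligase that biotinylates nearby proteins. An EMCV IRES then drives translation of EGFP from the same transcript, so GFP is a separate co-expressed marker rather than part of the fusion, allowing transduced cells to be identified or sorted.

The construct is suited to stable transduction and proximity labelling to identify proteins that associate with Gab2. The associated publication concerns GAB2 overexpression in acute myeloid leukemia progression.
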