Features (pLannotate 1.2.2; 21 found; start..end, strand, type, name):
    213..1073    -  CDS            AmpR: β-lactamase; bla; confers resistance to ampicillin, carbenicillin, and related antibiotics
   1074..1178    -  promoter       AmpR promoter: bla
   1273..1308    +  CDS            rop (fragment): Rop protein, which maintains plasmids at low copy number; rop
   1410..1509    +  misc_feature   bom (fragment): basis of mobility region from pBR322
   1515..1664    -  CDS            lacZα (fragment): LacZα fragment of β-galactosidase; lacZ fragment
   1664..1865    -  CDS            TcR (fragment): tetracycline efflux protein; tet; confers resistance to tetracycline
   1866..1964    +  CDS            env (fragment): murine leukemia virus gPr80 envelope polyprotein precursor; env; proteolytically cleaved into gp70SU and p15TM subunits
   2006..2522    +  LTR            5' LTR: 5' long terminal repeat from murine embryonic stem cell virus
   2586..2927    +  misc_feature   MESV Ψ: packaging signal of murine embryonic stem cell virus
   2994..3410    +  CDS            gag (truncated): truncated Moloney murine leukemia virus (MMLV) gag gene lacking the start codon
   3424..5421    +  CDS            Gab2: GAB2_MOUSE - Experimental evidence at protein level: Swiss-Prot protein existence level 1. Adapter protein which acts downstream of several membrane receptors including cytokine, antigen, hormone, cell matrix and growth factor receptors to regulate multiple signaling pathways. Regulates osteoclast differentiation mediating the TNFRSF11A/RANK signaling. In allergic response, it plays a role in mast cells activation and degranulation through PI-3-kinase regulation. Also involved in the regulation of cell proliferation and hematopoiesis. From Mus musculus (Mouse).
   5473..6432    +  CDS            TurboID: mutant of the E. coli biotin ligase BioID engineered for improved catalytic efficiency (Branon et al., 2018)
   6545..7007    +  misc_feature   IRES: internal ribosome entry site (IRES) of the encephalomyocarditis virus (EMCV)
   7021..7740    +  CDS            EGFP: the original enhanced GFP (Yang et al., 1996) mammalian codon-optimized
   7757..7783    +  misc_feature   MCS (fragment): pBluescript multiple cloning site
   7842..8356    +  LTR            3' LTR: 3' long terminal repeat from murine embryonic stem cell virus
   8518..8534    -  protein_bind   lac operator: The lac repressor binds to the lac operator to inhibit transcription in E. coli. This inhibition can be relieved by adding lactose or isopropyl-β-D-thiogalactopyranoside (IPTG). lac repressor encoded by lacI
   8542..8572    -  promoter       lac promoter: promoter for the E. coli lac operon
   8587..8608    -  protein_bind   CAP binding site: CAP binding activates transcription in the presence of cAMP. E. coli catabolite activator protein
   8621..8713    -  CDS            lacI (fragment): lac repressor; lacI; The lac repressor binds to the lac operator to inhibit transcription in E. coli. This inhibition can be relieved by adding lactose or isopropyl-β-D-thiogalactopyranoside (IPTG).
   8896..42      -  rep_origin     ori (across the origin): high-copy-number ColE1/pMB1/pBR322/pUC origin of replication
>Addgene plasmid #240131 | Gab2-TurboID-MSCV-IRES-GFP | addgene full sequence | sequence record 479872 | Addgene NGS Result
GTTTGCAAGCAGCAGATTACGCGCAGAAAAAAAGGATCTCAAGAAGATCCTTTGATCTTTTCTACGGGGT
CTGACGCTCAGTGGAACGAAAACTCACGTTAAGGGATTTTGGTCATGAGATTATCAAAAAGGATCTTCAC
CTAGATCCTTTTAAATTAAAAATGAAGTTTTAAATCAATCTAAAGTATATATGAGTAAACTTGGTCTGAC
AGTTACCAATGCTTAATCAGTGAGGCACCTATCTCAGCGATCTGTCTATTTCGTTCATCCATAGTTGCCT
GACTCCCCGTCGTGTAGATAACTACGATACGGGAGGGCTTACCATCTGGCCCCAGTGCTGCAATGATACC
GCGAGACCCACGCTCACCGGCTCCAGATTTATCAGCAATAAACCAGCCAGCCGGAAGGGCCGAGCGCAGA
AGTGGTCCTGCAACTTTATCCGCCTCCATCCAGTCTATTAATTGTTGCCGGGAAGCTAGAGTAAGTAGTT
CGCCAGTTAATAGTTTGCGCAACGTTGTTGCCATTGCTACAGGCATCGTGGTGTCACGCTCGTCGTTTGG
TATGGCTTCATTCAGCTCCGGTTCCCAACGATCAAGGCGAGTTACATGATCCCCCATGTTGTGCAAAAAA
GCGGTTAGCTCCTTCGGTCCTCCGATCGTTGTCAGAAGTAAGTTGGCCGCAGTGTTATCACTCATGGTTA
TGGCAGCACTGCATAATTCTCTTACTGTCATGCCATCCGTAAGATGCTTTTCTGTGACTGGTGAGTACTC
AACCAAGTCATTCTGAGAATAGTGTATGCGGCGACCGAGTTGCTCTTGCCCGGCGTCAATACGGGATAAT
ACCGCGCCACATAGCAGAACTTTAAAAGTGCTCATCATTGGAAAACGTTCTTCGGGGCGAAAACTCTCAA
GGATCTTACCGCTGTTGAGATCCAGTTCGATGTAACCCACTCGTGCACCCAACTGATCTTCAGCATCTTT
TACTTTCACCAGCGTTTCTGGGTGAGCAAAAACAGGAAGGCAAAATGCCGCAAAAAAGGGAATAAGGGCG
ACACGGAAATGTTGAATACTCATACTCTTCCTTTTTCAATATTATTGAAGCATTTATCAGGGTTATTGTC
TCATGAGCGGATACATATTTGAATGTATTTAGAAAAATAAACAAATAGGGGTTCCGCGCACATTTCCCCG
AAAAGTGCCACCTGACGTCTAAGAAACCATTATTATCATGACATTAACCTATAAAAATAGGCGTATCACG
AGGCCCTTTCGTCTCGCGCGTTTCGGTGATGACGGTGAAAACCTCTGACACATGCAGCTCCCGGAGACGG
TCACAGCTTGTCTGTAAGCGGATGCCGGGAGCAGACAAGCCCGTCAGGGCGCGTCAGCGGGTGTTGGCGG
GTGTCGGGGCTGGCTTAACTATGCGGCATCAGAGCAGATTGTACTGAGAGTGCACCATATGCGGTGTGAA
ATACCGCACAGATGCGTAAGGAGAAAATACCGCATCAGGCGCCATTCGCCATTCAGGCTGCGCAACTGTT
GGGAAGGGCGATCGGTGCGGGCCTCTTCGCTATTACGCCAGCTGGCGAAAGGGGGATGTGCTGCAAGGCG
ATTAAGTTGGGTAACGCCAGGGTTTTCCCAGTCACGACGTTGTAAAACGACGGCGCAAGGAATGGTGCAT
GCAAGGAGATGGCGCCCAACAGTCCCCCGGCCACGGGGCCTGCCACCATACCCACGCCGAAACAAGCGCT
CATGAGCCCGAAGTGGCGAGCCCGATCTTCCCCATCGGTGATGTCGGCGATATAGGCGCCAGCAACCGCA
CCTGTGGCGCCGGTGATGCCGGCCACGATGCGTCCGGCGTAGAGGCGATTAGTCCAATTTGTTAAAGACA
GGATATCAGTGGTCCAGGCTCTAGTTTTGACTCAACAATATCACCAGCTGAAGCCTATAGAGTACGAGCC
ATAGATAAAATAAAAGATTTTATTTAGTCTCCAGAAAAAGGGGGGAATGAAAGACCCCACCTGTAGGTTT
GGCAAGCTAGCTTAAGTAACGCCATTTTGCAAGGCATGGAAAATACATAACTGAGAATAGAGAAGTTCAG
ATCAAGGTTAGGAACAGAGAGACAGCAGAATATGGGCCAAACAGGATATCTGTGGTAAGCAGTTCCTGCC
CCGGCTCAGGGCCAAGAACAGATGGTCCCCAGATGCGGTCCCGCCCTCAGCAGTTTCTAGAGAACCATCA
GATGTTTCCAGGGTGCCCCAAGGACCTGAAATGACCCTGTGCCTTATTTGAACTAACCAATCAGTTCGCT
TCTCGCTTCTGTTCGCGCGCTTCTGCTCCCCGAGCTCAATAAAAGAGCCCACAACCCCTCACTCGGCGCG
CCAGTCCTCCGATAGACTGCGTCGCCCGGGTACCCGTATTCCCAATAAAGCCTCTTGCTGTTTGCATCCG
AATCGTGGACTCGCTGATCCTTGGGAGGGTCTCCTCAGATTGATTGACTGCCCACCTCGGGGGTCTTTCA
TTTGGAGGTTCCACCGAGATTTGGAGACCCCTGCCCAGGGACCACCGACCCCCCCGCCGGGAGGTAAGCT
GGCCAGCGGTCGTTTCGTGTCTGTCTCTGTCTTTGTGCGTGTTTGTGCCGGCATCTAATGTTTGCGCCTG
CGTCTGTACTAGTTAGCTAACTAGCTCTGTATCTGGCGGACCCGTGGTGGAACTGACGAGTTCTGAACAC
CCGGCCGCAACCCTGGGAGACGTCCCAGGGACTTTGGGGGCCGTTTTTGTGGCCCGACCTGAGGAAGGGA
GTCGATGTGGAATCCGACCCCGTCAGGATATGTGGTTCTGGTAGGAGACGAGAACCTAAAACAGTTCCCG
CCTCCGTCTGAATTTTTGCTTTCGGTTTGGAACCGAAGCCGCGCGTCTTGTCTGCTGCAGCGCTGCAGCA
TCGTTCTGTGTTGTCTCTGTCTGACTGTGTTTCTGTATTTGTCTGAAAATTAGGGCCAGACTGTTACCAC
TCCCTTAAGTTTGACCTTAGGTCACTGGAAAGATGTCGAGCGGATCGCTCACAACCAGTCGGTAGATGTC
AAGAAGAGACGTTGGGTTACCTTCTGCTCTGCAGAATGGCCAACCTTTAACGTCGGATGGCCGCGAGACG
GCACCTTTAACCGAGACCTCATCACCCAGGTTAAGATCAAGGTCTTTTCACCTGGCCCGCATGGACACCC
AGACCAGGTCCCCTACATCGTGACCTGGGAAGCCTTGGCTTTTGACCCCCCTCCCTGGGTCAAGCCCTTT
GTACACCCTAAGCCTCCGCCTCCTCTTCCTCCATCCGCCCCGTCTCTCCCCCTTGAACCTCCTCGTTCGA
CCCCGCCTCGATCCTCCCTTTATCCAGCCCTCACTCCTTCTCTAGGCGCCGGAATTAGATCTCATGAGCG
GCGGCGGCGGCGACGACGTGGTGTGTACCGGCTGGCTGAGGAAATCGCCTCCCGAGAAGAAGTTGAGGCG
CTATGCCTGGAAGAAACGCTGGTTTATACTTCGGAGTGGCCGAATGAGTGGAGATCCAGATGTTCTGGAA
TACTACAAGAATGAGCACTCCAAGAAACCCCTGCGGATCATCAACCTGAACTTGTGTGAGCAGGTGGATG
CAGGCCTGACCTTCAACAAGAAAGAGCTGCAGGATAGTTTTGTGTTTGATATCAAGACCAGCGAGCGCAC
ATTTTACCTGGTGGCTGAGACAGAGGCTGACATGAATAAGTGGGTCCAGAGCATCTGCCAGATCTGCGGC
TTCAATCAGGCTGAAGAGAGCACAGACTCCCTGAGGAACCTTTCTTCAGCCAGTCATGGTCCCCGCTCTT
CTCCAGCTGAGTTCAGCTCCAGTCAGCACCTGCTCCGAGAACGGAAGTCCTCAGCCCCTTCACACTCTAG
CCAGCCTACTTTATTCACGTTTGAGCCCCCTGTGTCAAGCCACATGCAGCCTACCTTGTCCACCAGTGCA
CCTCAGGAGTATCTCTACTTGCACCAGTGCATAAGCAGAAGGACAGAAAATGCAAGGAGTGCCAGCTTCT
CTCAGGGCACCCGGCAGAAGAGTGATACAGCTGTGCAAAAACTTGCCCAGAGCAATGGACACTGTATCAA
CGGCGTCGGAGGTCAAGTCCATGGCTTCTATAGCCTTCCCAAGCCAAGCCGACACAATACAGAATTCAAA
GACAGTACTTATGATCTCCCACGGAGCCTGGCTTCCCATGGCCACACCAAGAGCAGCCTCACAGGGTCTG
AGACTGATAACGAGGATGTGTACACCTTCAAGATGCCCAGCAACACCCTGTGTCGGGAACTTGGAGACCT
CCTTGTGGACAATATGGATGTCCCAACCACTCCTCTCTCAGCCTACCAGATCCCTAGAACATTCACACTG
GACAAGAACCACAATGCCATGACAGTGGCCACTCCTGGAGATTCAGCCATAGCTCCCCCACCCCGGCCAC
CCAAGCCAAGTCAGGCAGAAACACCTCAATGGGGCAGCATTCAGCAAAGACCTCCAATCAGCGAAAATAG
CAGATCTGTAGCTGCTACTATCCCCAGGCGCAATACCCTCCCTGCAATGGACAACAGCCGACTCCATCGA
GCTTCTTCCTGTGAGACCTACGAGTACCCGGCACGAGGCAGTGGGGAAAGTGCCAGCTGGTCTGCTGAAC
CTCCAGGAAAGACTGCCGTAGGTCGATCAAATAGTGCCAGCTCTGATGACAACTACGTGCCCATGAACCC
AGGTTCTTCTACCCTGCTGGCTATGGAACGACCAGGGGACAACTCCCAGAGTGTCTACATCCCCATGAGC
CCAGGACCCCATCACTTTGACCCACTTGGCTACCCGTCCACAGCCCTTCCTATTCACAGAGGCCCCAGCC
GAGGAAGTGAAATCCAGCCACCCCCGGTCAACCGAAACCTCAAGCCTGACAGAAAAGCAAAGCCAACACC
CCTTGACCTGAGAAACAACACTGTCATCGATGAGCTGCCCTTCAAGTCACCTGTCACCAAGTCTTGGTCC
AGGATCAACAGCCACACCTTTAACTCCAGTTCCTCCCAGTACTGCCGTCCTATCTCCACACAGAGCATCA
CCAGCACAGACTCGGGAGACAGTGAGGAGAACTATGTCCCTATGCAAAACCCAGTATCTGCATCCCCTGT
TCCCAGTGGCACTAACAGCCCAGCTCCAAAGAAGAGTACTGGCAGTGTGGATTATCTCGCCCTGGACTTC
CAGCCGGGCTCCCCAAGCCCTCACCGCAAGCCATCCACATCATCTGTCACATCAGATGAGAAGGTAGACT
ATGTCCAAGTGGATAAAGAGAAGACCCAGGCCCTGCAGAACACCATGCAGGAGTGGACAGATGTGCGGCA
GTCCTCCGAACCTTCCAAGGGTGCCAAGCTGGGATCCGGTGGAGGTGGTTCTGGCGGAGGCGGCTCTGGA
GGAGGAGGAAGTATGAAAGACAATACTGTGCCTCTGAAGCTGATCGCTCTCCTGGCTAATGGCGAGTTCC
ATAGTGGCGAACAGCTGGGAGAAACCCTGGGCATGTCCAGGGCCGCTATCAACAAGCACATTCAGACTCT
GCGCGACTGGGGCGTGGACGTGTTCACCGTGCCCGGAAAGGGCTACTCTCTGCCCGAGCCTATCCCGCTG
CTGAACGCTAAACAGATTCTGGGACAGCTGGACGGCGGGAGCGTGGCAGTCCTGCCTGTGGTCGACTCCA
CCAATCAGTACCTGCTGGATCGAATCGGCGAGCTGAAGAGTGGGGATGCTTGCATTGCAGAATATCAGCA
GGCAGGGAGAGGAAGCAGAGGGAGGAAATGGTTCTCTCCTTTTGGAGCTAACCTGTACCTGAGTATGTTT
TGGCGCCTGAAGCGGGGACCAGCAGCAATCGGCCTGGGCCCGGTCATCGGAATTGTCATGGCAGAAGCGC
TGCGAAAGCTGGGAGCAGACAAGGTGCGAGTCAAATGGCCCAATGACCTGTATCTGCAGGATAGAAAGCT
GGCAGGCATCCTGGTGGAGCTGGCCGGAATAACAGGCGATGCTGCACAGATCGTCATTGGCGCCGGGATT
AACGTGGCTATGAGGCGCGTGGAGGAAAGCGTGGTCAATCAGGGCTGGATCACACTGCAGGAAGCAGGGA
TTAACCTGGACAGGAATACTCTGGCCGCTACGCTGATCCGAGAGCTGCGGGCAGCCCTGGAACTGTTCGA
GCAGGAAGGCCTGGCTCCATATCTGCCACGGTGGGAGAAGCTGGATAACTTCATCAATAGACCCGTGAAG
CTGATCATTGGGGACAAAGAGATTTTCGGGATTAGCCGGGGGATTGATAAACAGGGAGCCCTGCTGCTGG
AACAGGACGGAGTTATCAAACCCTGGATGGGCGGAGAAATCAGTCTGCGGTCTGCCGAAAAGTAGCAATT
CCGCCCCCCCCCCCTAACGTTACTGGCCGAAGCCGCTTGGAATAAGGCCGGTGTGCGTTTGTCTATATGT
TATTTTCCACCATATTGCCGTCTTTTGGCAATGTGAGGGCCCGGAAACCTGGCCCTGTCTTCTTGACGAG
CATTCCTAGGGGTCTTTCCCCTCTCGCCAAAGGAATGCAAGGTCTGTTGAATGTCGTGAAGGAAGCAGTT
CCTCTGGAAGCTTCTTGAAGACAAACAACGTCTGTAGCGACCCTTTGCAGGCAGCGGAACCCCCCACCTG
GCGACAGGTGCCTCTGCGGCCAAAAGCCACGTGTATAAGATACACCTGCAAAGGCGGCACAACCCCAGTG
CCACGTTGTGAGTTGGATAGTTGTGGAAAGAGTCAAATGGCTCTCCTCAAGCGTATTCAACAAGGGGCTG
AAGGATGCCCAGAAGGTACCCCATTGTATGGGATCTGATCTGGGGCCTCGGTGCACATGCTTTACATGTG
TTTAGTCGAGGTTAAAAAAACGTCTAGGCCCCCCGAACCACGGGGACGTGGTTTTCCTTTGAAAAACACG
ATGATAATATGGCCACAACCATGGTGAGCAAGGGCGAGGAGCTGTTCACCGGGGTGGTGCCCATCCTGGT
CGAGCTGGACGGCGACGTAAACGGCCACAAGTTCAGCGTGTCTGGCGAGGGCGAGGGCGATGCCACCTAC
GGCAAGCTGACCCTGAAGTTCATCTGCACCACCGGCAAGCTGCCCGTGCCCTGGCCCACCCTCGTGACCA
CCCTGACCTACGGCGTGCAGTGCTTCAGCCGCTACCCCGACCACATGAAGCAGCACGACTTCTTCAAGTC
CGCCATGCCCGAAGGCTACGTCCAGGAGCGCACCATCTTCTTCAAGGACGACGGCAACTACAAGACCCGC
GCCGAGGTGAAGTTCGAGGGCGACACCCTGGTGAACCGCATCGAGCTGAAGGGCATCGACTTCAAGGAGG
ACGGCAACATCCTGGGGCACAAGCTGGAGTACAACTACAACAGCCACAACGTCTATATCATGGCCGACAA
GCAGAAGAACGGCATCAAGGCGAACTTCAAGATCCGCCACAACATCGAGGACGGCAGCGTGCAGCTCGCC
GACCACTACCAGCAGAACACCCCCATCGGCGACGGCCCCGTGCTGCTGCCCGACAACCACTACCTGAGCA
CCCAGTCCGCCCTGAGCAAAGACCCCAACGAGAAGCGCGATCACATGGTCCTGCTGGAGTTCGTGACCGC
CGCCGGGATCACTCTCGGCATGGACGAGCTGTACAAGTAATGAATTAATTAAGAATTATCAAGCTTATCG
ATACCGTCGACCTGCAGCCAAGCTTATCGATAAAATAAAAGATTTTATTTAGTCTCCAGAAAAAGGGGGG
AATGAAAGACCCCACCTGTAGGTTTGGCAAGCTAGCTTAAGTAACGCCATTTTGCAAGGCATGGAAAATA
CATAACTGAGAATAGAGAAGTTCAGATCAAGGTTAGGAACAGAGAGACAGCAGAATATGGGCCAAACAGG
ATATCTGTGGTAAGCAGTTCCTGCCCCGGCTCAGGGCCAAGAACAGATGGTCCCCAGATGCGGTCCCGCC
CTCAGCAGTTTCTAGAGAACCATCAGATGTTTCCAGGGTGCCCCAAGGACCTGAAATGACCCTGTGCCTT
ATTTGAACTAACCAATCAGTTCGCTTCTCGCTTCTGTTCGCGCGCTTCTGCTCCCCGAGCTCAATAAAAG
AGCCCACAACCCCTCACTCGGCGCGCCAGTCCTCCGATAGACTGCGTCGCCCGGGTACCCGTGTATCCAA
TAAACCCTCTTGCAGTTGCATCCGACTTGTGGTCTCGCTGTTCCTTGGGAGGGTCTCCTCTGAGTGATTG
ACTACCCGTCAGCGGGGGTCTTTCATGGGTAACAGTTTCTTGAAGTTGGAGAACAACATTCTGAGGGTAG
GAGTCGAATATTAAGTAATCCTGACTCAATTAGCCACTGTTTTGAATCCACATACTCCAATACTCCTGAA
ATAGTTCATTATGGACAGCGCAGAAAGAGCTGGGGAGAATTGTGAAATTGTTATCCGCTCACAATTCCAC
ACAACATACGAGCCGGAAGCATAAAGTGTAAAGCCTGGGGTGCCTAATGAGTGAGCTAACTCACATTAAT
TGCGTTGCGCTCACTGCCCGCTTTCCAGTCGGGAAACCTGTCGTGCCAGCTGCATTAATGAATCGGCCAA
CGCGCGGGGAGAGGCGGTTTGCGTATTGGGCGCTCTTCCGCTTCCTCGCTCACTGACTCGCTGCGCTCGG
TCGTTCGGCTGCGGCGAGCGGTATCAGCTCACTCAAAGGCGGTAATACGGTTATCCACAGAATCAGGGGA
TAACGCAGGAAAGAACATGTGAGCAAAAGGCCAGCAAAAGGCCAGGAACCGTAAAAAGGCCGCGTTGCTG
GCGTTTTTCCATAGGCTCCGCCCCCCTGACGAGCATCACAAAAATCGACGCTCAAGTCAGAGGTGGCGAA
ACCCGACAGGACTATAAAGATACCAGGCGTTTCCCCCTGGAAGCTCCCTCGTGCGCTCTCCTGTTCCGAC
CCTGCCGCTTACCGGATACCTGTCCGCCTTTCTCCCTTCGGGAAGCGTGGCGCTTTCTCATAGCTCACGC
TGTAGGTATCTCAGTTCGGTGTAGGTCGTTCGCTCCAAGCTGGGCTGTGTGCACGAACCCCCCGTTCAGC
CCGACCGCTGCGCCTTATCCGGTAACTATCGTCTTGAGTCCAACCCGGTAAGACACGACTTATCGCCACT
GGCAGCAGCCACTGGTAACAGGATTAGCAGAGCGAGGTATGTAGGCGGTGCTACAGAGTTCTTGAAGTGG
TGGCCTAACTACGGCTACACTAGAAGAACAGTATTTGGTATCTGCGCTCTGCTGAAGCCAGTTACCTTCG
GAAAAAGAGTTGGTAGCTCTTGATCCGGCAAACAAACCACCGCTGGTAGCGGTGGTTTTTTT
